>Addgene plasmid #198757 | pLKO.1-Teton-puro-shFAK #1 | addgene full sequence | sequence record 390720 | Addgene NGS Result
TTGGGGTTGCGCCTTTTCCAAGGCAGCCCTGGGTTTGCGCAGGGACGCGGCTGCTCTGGGCGTGGTTCCG
GGAAACGCAGCGGCGCCGACCCTGGGTCTCGCACATTCTTCACGTCCGTTCGCAGCGTCACCCGGATCTT
CGCCGCTACCCTTGTGGGCCCCCCGGCGACGCTTCCTGCTCCGCCCCTAAGTCGGGAAGGTTCCTTGCGG
TTCGCGGCGTGCCGGACGTGACAAACGGAAGCCGCACGTCTCACTAGTACCCTCGCAGACGGACAGCGCC
AGGGAGCAATGGCAGCGCGCCGACCGCGATGGGCTGTGGCCAATAGCGGCTGCTCAGCAGGGCGCGCCGA
GAGCAGCGGCCGGGAAGGGGCGGTGCGGGAGGCGGGGTGTGGGGCGGTAGTGTGGGCCCTGTTCCTGCCC
GCGCGGTGTTCCGCATTCTGCAAGCCTCCGGAGCGCACGTCGGCAGTCGGCTCCCTCGTTGACCGAATCA
CCGACCTCTCTCCCCAGGGGGATCTGTGAGTTTGGGGACCCTTGATTGTTCTTTCTTTTTCGCTATTGTA
AAATTCATGTTATATGGAGGGGGCAAAGTTTTCAGGGTGTTGTTTAGAATGGGAAGATGTCCCTTGTATC
ACCATGGACCCTCATGATAATTTTGTTTCTTTCACTTTCTACTCTGTTGACAACCATTGTCTCCTCTTAT
TTTCTTTTCATTTTCTGTAACTTTTTCGTTAAACTTTAGCTTGCATTTGTAACGAATTTTTAAATTCACT
TTTGTTTATTTGTCAGATTGTAAGTACTTTCTCTAATCACTTTTTTTTCAAGGCAATCAGGGTATATTAT
ATTGTACTTCAGCACAGTTTTAGAGAACAATTGTTATAATTAAATGATAAGGTAGAATATTTCTGCATAT
AAATTCTGGCTGGCGTGGAAATATTCTTATTGGTAGAAACAACTACATCCTGGTCATCATCCTGCCTTTC
TCTTTATGGTTACAATGATATACACTGTTTGAGATGAGGATAAAATACTCTGAGTCCAAACCGGGCCCCT
CTGCTAACCATGTTCATGCCTTCTTCTTTTTCCTACAGCTCCTGGGCAACGTGCTGGTTATTGTGCTGTC
TCATCATTTTGGCAAAGAATTGTAATACGACTCACTATAGGGCGAATTGATATGTCTAGATTAGATAAAA
GTAAAGTGATTAACAGCGCATTAGAGCTGCTTAATGAGGTCGGAATCGAAGGTTTAACAACCCGTAAACT
CGCCCAGAAGCTAGGTGTAGAGCAGCCTACATTGTATTGGCATGTAAAAAATAAGCGGGCTTTGCTCGAC
GCCTTAGCCATTGAGATGTTAGATAGGCACCATACTCACTTTTGCCCTTTAGAAGGGGAAAGCTGGCAAG
ATTTTTTACGTAATAACGCTAAAAGTTTTAGATGTGCTTTACTAAGTCATCGCGATGGAGCAAAAGTACA
TTTAGGTACACGGCCTACAGAAAAACAGTATGAAACTCTCGAAAATCAATTAGCCTTTTTATGCCAACAA
GGTTTTTCACTAGAGAATGCATTATATGCACTCAGCGCTGTGGGGCATTTTACTTTAGGTTGCGTATTGG
AAGATCAAGAGCATCAAGTCGCTAAAGAAGAAAGGGAAACACCTACTACTGATAGTATGCCGCCATTATT
ACGACAAGCTATCGAATTATTTGATCACCAAGGTGCAGAGCCAGCCTTCTTATTCGGCCTTGAATTGATC
ATATGCGGATTAGAAAAACAACTTAAATGTGAAAGTGGGTCCGCGTACAGCGGCTCCCGGGAGTTCTAGG
GATCTGCCCCTCTCCCTCCCCCCCCCCTAACGTTACTGGCCGAAGCCGCTTGGAATAAGGCCGGTGTGCG
TTTGTCTATATGTTATTTTCCACCATATTGCCGTCTTTTGGCAATGTGAGGGCCCGGAAACCTGGCCCTG
TCTTCTTGACGAGCATTCCTAGGGGTCTTTCCCCTCTCGCCAAAGGAATGCAAGGTCTGTTGAATGTCGT
GAAGGAAGCAGTTCCTCTGGAAGCTTCTTGAAGACAAACAACGTCTGTAGCGACCCTTTGCAGGCAGCGG
AACCCCCCACCTGGCGACAGGTGCCTCTGCGGCCAAAAGCCACGTGTATAAGATACACCTGCAAAGGCGG
CACAACCCCAGTGCCACGTTGTGAGTTGGATAGTTGTGGAAAGAGTCAAATGGCTCTCCTCAAGCGTATT
CAACAAGGGGCTGAAGGATGCCCAGAAGGTACCCCATTGTATGGGATCTGATCTGGGGCCTCGGTGCACA
TGCTTTACATGTGTTTAGTCGAGGTTAAAAAAACGTCTAGGCCCCCCGAACCACGGGGACGTGGTTTTCC
TTTGAAAAACACGATGATAAGGATCCACCGGAGCTTACCATGACCGAGTACAAGCCCACGGTGCGCCTCG
CCACCCGCGACGACGTCCCCAGGGCCGTACGCACCCTCGCCGCCGCGTTCGCCGACTACCCCGCCACGCG
CCACACCGTCGATCCGGACCGCCACATCGAGCGGGTCACCGAGCTGCAAGAACTCTTCCTCACGCGCGTC
GGGCTCGACATCGGCAAGGTGTGGGTCGCGGACGACGGCGCCGCGGTGGCGGTCTGGACCACGCCGGAGA
GCGTCGAAGCGGGGGCGGTGTTCGCCGAGATCGGCCCGCGCATGGCCGAGTTGAGCGGTTCCCGGCTGGC
CGCGCAGCAACAGATGGAAGGCCTCCTGGCGCCGCACCGGCCCAAGGAGCCCGCGTGGTTCCTGGCCACC
GTCGGCGTCTCGCCCGACCACCAGGGCAAGGGTCTGGGCAGCGCCGTCGTGCTCCCCGGAGTGGAGGCGG
CCGAGCGCGCCGGGGTGCCCGCCTTCCTGGAGACCTCCGCGCCCCGCAACCTCCCCTTCTACGAGCGGCT
CGGCTTCACCGTCACCGCCGACGTCGAGGTGCCCGAAGGACCGCGCACCTGGTGCATGACCCGCAAGCCC
GGTGCCTGACGCCCGCCCCACGACCCGCAGCGCCCGACCGAAAGGAGCGCACGACCCCATGCATCGGTAC
CTTTAAGACCAATGACTTACAAGGCAGCTGTAGATCTTAGCCACTTTTTAAAAGAAAAGGGGGGACTGGA
AGGGCTAATTCACTCCCAACGAAGACAAGATCTGCTTTTTGCTTGTACTGGGTCTCTCTGGTTAGACCAG
ATCTGAGCCTGGGAGCTCTCTGGCTAACTAGGGAACCCACTGCTTAAGCCTCAATAAAGCTTGCCTTGAG
TGCTTCAAGTAGTGTGTGCCCGTCTGTTGTGTGACTCTGGTAACTAGAGATCCCTCAGACCCTTTTAGTC
AGTGTGGAAAATCTCTAGCAGTAGTAGTTCATGTCATCTTATTATTCAGTATTTATAACTTGCAAAGAAA
TGAATATCAGAGAGTGAGAGGAACTTGTTTATTGCAGCTTATAATGGTTACAAATAAAGCAATAGCATCA
CAAATTTCACAAATAAAGCATTTTTTTCACTGCATTCTAGTTGTGGTTTGTCCAAACTCATCAATGTATC
TTATCATGTCTGGCTCTAGCTATCCCGCCCCTAACTCCGCCCATCCCGCCCCTAACTCCGCCCAGTTCCG
CCCATTCTCCGCCCCATGGCTGACTAATTTTTTTTATTTATGCAGAGGCCGAGGCCGCCTCGGCCTCTGA
GCTATTCCAGAAGTAGTGAGGAGGCTTTTTTGGAGGCCTAGGGACGTACCCAATTCGCCCTATAGTGAGT
CGTATTACGCGCGCTCACTGGCCGTCGTTTTACAACGTCGTGACTGGGAAAACCCTGGCGTTACCCAACT
TAATCGCCTTGCAGCACATCCCCCTTTCGCCAGCTGGCGTAATAGCGAAGAGGCCCGCACCGATCGCCCT
TCCCAACAGTTGCGCAGCCTGAATGGCGAATGGG
[124 nt withheld, positions 3955-4078]
C
[91 nt withheld, positions 4080-4170]
A
[49 nt withheld, positions 4172-4220]
CCTTTGACGTTGGAGTCCACGTTCTTT
[37 nt withheld, positions 4248-4284]
ACCCTATCTCGGTCTATTCTTTTGATTTATAAGGGATTTTGCCGATTTCGGCCTATTGGTTAAAAAATGA
GCTGATTTAACAAAAATTTAACGCGAATTTTAACAAAATATTAACGCTTACAATTTAGGTGGCACTTTTC
GGGGAAATGTGCGCGGAACCCCTATTTGTTTATTTTTCTAAATACATTCAAATATGTATCCGCTCATGAG
ACAATAACCCTGATAAATGCTTCAATAATATTGAAAAAGGAAGAGTATGAGTATTCAACATTTCCGTGTC
GCCCTTATTCCCTTTTTTGCGGCATTTTGCCTTCCTGTTTTTGCTCACCCAGAAACGCTGGTGAAAGTAA
AAGATGCTGAAGATCAGTTGGGTGCACGAGTGGGTTACATCGAACTGGATCTCAACAGCGGTAAGATCCT
TGAGAGTTTTCGCCCCGAAGAACGTTTTCCAATGATGAGCACTTTTAAAGTTCTGCTATGTGGCGCGGTA
TTATCCCGTATTGACGCCGGGCAAGAGCAACTCGGTCGCCGCATACACTATTCTCAGAATGACTTGGTTG
AGTACTCACCAGTCACAGAAAAGCATCTTACGGATGGCATGACAGTAAGAGAATTATGCAGTGCTGCCAT
AACCATGAGTGATAACACTGCGGCCAACTTACTTCTGACAACGATCGGAGGACCGAAGGAGCTAACCGCT
TTTTTGCACAACATGGGGGATCATGTAACTCGCCTTGATCGTTGGGAACCGGAGCTGAATGAAGCCATAC
CAAACGACGAGCGTGACACCACGATGCCTGTAGCAATGGCAACAACGTTGCGCAAACTATTAACTGGCGA
ACTACTTACTCTAGCTTCCCGGCAACAATTAATAGACTGGATGGAGGCGGATAAAGTTGCAGGACCACTT
CTGCGCTCGGCCCTTCCGGCTGGCTGGTTTATTGCTGATAAATCTGGAGCCGGTGAGCGTGGGTCTCGCG
GTATCATTGCAGCACTGGGGCCAGATGGTAAGCCCTCCCGTATCGTAGTTATCTACACGACGGGGAGTCA
GGCAACTATGGATGAACGAAATAGACAGATCGCTGAGATAGGTGCCTCACTGATTAAGCATTGGTAACTG
TCAGACCAAGTTTACTCATATATACTTTAGATTGATTTAAAACTTCATTTTTAATTTAAAAGGATCTAGG
TGAAGATCCTTTTTGATAATCTCATGACCAAAATCCCTTAACGTGAGTTTTCGTTCCACTGAGCGTCAGA
CCCCGTAGAAAAGATCAAAGGATCTTCTTGAGATCCTTTTTTTCTGCGCGTAATCTGCTGCTTGCAAACA
AAAAAACCACCGCTACCAGCGGTGGTTTGTTTGCCGGATCAAGAGCTACCAACTCTTTTTCCGAAGGTAA
CTGGCTTCAGCAGAGCGCAGATACCAAATACTGTTCTTCTAGTGTAGCCGTAGTTAGGCCACCACTTCAA
GAACTCTGTAGCACCGCCTACATACCTCGCTCTGCTAATCCTGTTACCAGTGGCTGCTGCCAGTGGCGAT
AAGTCGTGTCTTACCGGGTTGGACTCAAGACGATAGTTACCGGATAAGGCGCAGCGGTCGGGCTGAACGG
GGGGTTCGTGCACACAGCCCAGCTTGGAGCGAACGACCTACACCGAACTGAGATACCTACAGCGTGAGCT
ATGAGAAAGCGCCACGCTTCCCGAAGGGAGAAAGGCGGACAGGTATCCGGTAAGCGGCAGGGTCGGAACA
GGAGAGCGCACGAGGGAGCTTCCAGGGGGAAACGCCTGGTATCTTTATAGTCCTGTCGGGTTTCGCCACC
TCTGACTTGAGCGTCGATTTTTGTGATGCTCGTCAGGGGGGCGGAGCCTATGGAAAAACGCCAGCAACGC
GGCCTTTTTACGGTTCCTGGCCTTTTGCTGGCCTTTTGCTCACATGTTCTTTCCTGCGTTATCCCCTGAT
TCTGTGGATAACCGTATTACCGCCTTTGAGTGAGCTGATACCGCTCGCCGCAGCCGAACGACCGAGCGCA
GCGAGTCAGTGAGCGAGGAAGCGGAAGAGCGCCCAATACGCAAACCGCCTCTCCCCGCGCGTTGGCCGAT
TCATTAATGCAGCTGGCACGACAGGTTTCCCGACTGGAAAGCGGGCAGTGAGCGCAACGCAATTAATGTG
AGTTAGCTCACTCATTAGGCACCCCAGGCTTTACACTTTATGCTTCCGGCTCGTATGTTGTGTGGAATTG
TGAGCGGATAACAATTTCACACAGGAAACAGCTATGACCATGATTACGCCAAGCGCGCAATTAACCCTCA
CTAAAGGGAACAAAAGCTGGAGCTGCAAGCTTAATGTAGTCTTATGCAATACTCTTGTAGTCTTGCAACA
TGGTAACGATGAGTTAGCAACATGCCTTACAAGGAGAGAAAAAGCACCGTGCATGCCGATTGGTGGAAGT
AAGGTGGTACGATCGTGCCTTATTAGGAAGGCAACAGACGGGTCTGACATGGATTGGACGAACCACTGAA
TTGCCGCATTGCAGAGATATTGTATTTAAGTGCCTAGCTCGATACATAAACGGGTCTCTCTGGTTAGACC
AGATCTGAGCCTGGGAGCTCTCTGGCTAACTAGGGAACCCACTGCTTAAGCCTCAATAAAGCTTGCCTTG
AGTGCTTCAAGTAGTGTGTGCCCGTCTGTTGTGTGACTCTGGTAACTAGAGATCCCTCAGACCCTTTTAG
TCAGTGTGGAAAATCTCTAGCAGTGGCGCCCGAACAGGGACTTGAAAGCGAAAGGGAAACCAGAGGAGCT
CTCTCGACGCAGGACTCGGCTTGCTGAAGCGCGCACGGCAAGAGGCGAGGGGCGGCGACTGGTGAGTACG
CCAAAAATTTTGACTAGCGGAGGCTAGAAGGAGAGAGATGGGTGCGAGAGCGTCAGTATTAAGCGGGGGA
GAATTAGATCGCGATGGGAAAAAATTCGGTTAAGGCCAGGGGGAAAGAAAAAATATAAATTAAAACATAT
AGTATGGGCAAGCAGGGAGCTAGAACGATTCGCAGTTAATCCTGGCCTGTTAGAAACATCAGAAGGCTGT
AGACAAATACTGGGACAGCTACAACCATCCCTTCAGACAGGATCAGAAGAACTTAGATCATTATATAATA
CAGTAGCAACCCTCTATTGTGTGCATCAAAGGATAGAGATAAAAGACACCAAGGAAGCTTTAGACAAGAT
AGAGGAAGAGCAAAACAAAAGTAAGACCACCGCACAGCAAGCGGCCGCTGATCTTCAGACCTGGAGGAGG
AGATATGAGGGACAATTGGAGAAGTGAATTATATAAATATAAAGTAGTAAAAATTGAACCATTAGGAGTA
GCACCCACCAAGGCAAAGAGAAGAGTGGTGCAGAGAGAAAAAAGAGCAGTGGGAATAGGAGCTTTGTTCC
TTGGGTTCTTGGGAGCAGCAGGAAGCACTATGGGCGCAGCGTCAATGACGCTGACGGTACAGGCCAGACA
ATTATTGTCTGGTATAGTGCAGCAGCAGAACAATTTGCTGAGGGCTATTGAGGCGCAACAGCATCTGTTG
CAACTCACAGTCTGGGGCATCAAGCAGCTCCAGGCAAGAATCCTGGCTGTGGAAAGATACCTAAAGGATC
AACAGCTCCTGGGGATTTGGGGTTGCTCTGGAAAACTCATTTGCACCACTGCTGTGCCTTGGAATGCTAG
TTGGAGTAATAAATCTCTGGAACAGATTTGGAATCACACGACCTGGATGGAGTGGGACAGAGAAATTAAC
AATTACACAAGCTTAATACACTCCTTAATTGAAGAATCGCAAAACCAGCAAGAAAAGAATGAACAAGAAT
TATTGGAATTAGATAAATGGGCAAGTTTGTGGAATTGGTTTAACATAACAAATTGGCTGTGGTATATAAA
ATTATTCATAATGATAGTAGGAGGCTTGGTAGGTTTAAGAATAGTTTTTGCTGTACTTTCTATAGTGAAT
AGAGTTAGGCAGGGATATTCACCATTATCGTTTCAGACCCACCTCCCAACCCCGAGGGGACCCGACAGGC
CCGAAGGAATAGAAGAAGAAGGTGGAGAGAGAGACAGAGACAGATCCATTCGATTAGTGAACGGATCTCG
ACGGTATCGATCACGAGACTAGCCTCGAGCGGCCGCAATATTTGCATGTCGCTATGTGTTCTGGGAAATC
ACCATAAACGTGAAATCCCTATCAGTGATAGAGACTTATAAGTTCCCTATCAGTGATAGAGACACCGGGA
TGTTGGTTTAAAGCGATTTCTCGAGAAATCGCTTTAAACCAACATCTTTTTGAATTCTCGACCTCGAGAC
AAATGGCAGTATTCATCCACAATTTTAAAAGAAAAGGGGGGATTGGGGGGTACAGTGCAGGGGAAAGAAT
AGTAGACATAATAGCAACAGACATACAAACTAAAGAATTACAAAAACAAATTACAAAAATTCAAAATTTT
CGGGTTTATTACAGGGACAGCAGAGATCCACTTTGGCCGCGGCTCGAGGGGG
Features (pLannotate 1.2.2; 29 found; start..end, strand, type, name):
    516..1088    +  intron         β-globin intron: intron from rabbit β-globin gene
   1143..1161    +  promoter       T7 promoter: promoter for bacteriophage T7 RNA polymerase
   1172..1792    +  CDS            tetR: TETR2_ECOLX - Experimental evidence at protein level: Swiss-Prot protein existence level 1. TetR is the repressor of the tetracycline resistance element; its N-terminal region forms a helix-turn-helix structure and binds DNA. Binding of tetracycline to TetR reduces the repressor affinity for the tetracycline resistance gene (tetA) promoter operator sites. From Escherichia coli.
   1938..2400    +  misc_feature   IRES: internal ribosome entry site (IRES) of the encephalomyocarditis virus (EMCV)
   2420..3019    +  CDS            PuroR: puromycin N-acetyltransferase; pac from Streptomyces alboniger; confers resistance to puromycin
   3062..3145    +  CDS            nef (fragment): NEF_HV1Z2 - Experimental evidence at protein level: Swiss-Prot protein existence level 1. Extracellular Nef protein targets CD4(+) T-lymphocytes for apoptosis by interacting with CXCR4 surface receptors. From Human immunodeficiency virus type 1 group M subtype D (isolate Z2/CDC-Z34) (HIV-1).
   3147..3380    +  LTR            3' LTR (ΔU3): self-inactivating 3' long terminal repeat (LTR) from HIV-1
   3452..3573    +  polyA_signal   SV40 poly(A) signal: SV40 polyadenylation signal
   3613..3748    +  rep_origin     SV40 ori: SV40 origin of replication
   3769..3787    -  promoter       T7 promoter: promoter for bacteriophage T7 RNA polymerase
   3795..3950    +  CDS            lacZα (fragment): LacZα fragment of β-galactosidase; lacZ fragment
   3955..4383    +  rep_origin     f1 ori (sequence partly withheld): f1 bacteriophage origin of replication; arrow indicates direction of (+) strand synthesis
   4436..4540    +  promoter       AmpR promoter: bla
   4541..5401    +  CDS            AmpR: β-lactamase; bla; confers resistance to ampicillin, carbenicillin, and related antibiotics
   5572..6160    +  rep_origin     ori: high-copy-number ColE1/pMB1/pBR322/pUC origin of replication
   6343..6435    +  CDS            lacI (fragment): lac repressor; lacI; The lac repressor binds to the lac operator to inhibit transcription in E. coli. This inhibition can be relieved by adding lactose or isopropyl-β-D-thiogalactopyranoside (IPTG).
   6448..6469    +  protein_bind   CAP binding site: CAP binding activates transcription in the presence of cAMP. E. coli catabolite activator protein
   6484..6514    +  promoter       lac promoter: promoter for the E. coli lac operon
   6522..6538    +  protein_bind   lac operator: The lac repressor binds to the lac operator to inhibit transcription in E. coli. This inhibition can be relieved by adding lactose or isopropyl-β-D-thiogalactopyranoside (IPTG). lac repressor encoded by lacI
   6583..6601    +  promoter       T3 promoter: promoter for bacteriophage T3 RNA polymerase
   6629..6855    +  promoter       RSV promoter: Rous sarcoma virus enhancer/promoter
   6856..7036    +  LTR            5' LTR (truncated): truncated 5' long terminal repeat (LTR) from HIV-1
   7083..7208    +  misc_feature   HIV-1 Ψ: packaging signal of human immunodeficiency virus type 1
   7192..7555    +  CDS            HIV-1 gag (fragment): gag protein from human immunodeficiency virus 1; gag
   7701..7934    +  misc_feature   RRE: The Rev response element (RRE) of HIV-1 allows for Rev-dependent mRNA export from the nucleus to the cytoplasm.
   8311..8411    +  CDS            Rev (fragment): human immunodeficiency virus 1 (HIV-1) Rev protein; rev; enhances nuclear export of unspliced and incompletely spliced viral mRNAs
   8452..8546    +  promoter       H1-2O2 promoter: doxycycline-inducible variant of the human H1 RNA promoter (Henriksen et al., 2007)
   8647..8764    +  misc_feature   cPPT/CTS: central polypurine tract and central termination sequence of HIV-1
   8813..507     +  promoter       hPGK promoter (across the origin): human phosphoglycerate kinase 1 promoter
