[The description below was written by a language model from this plasmid's Addgene catalogue record and pLannotate feature annotations shown in this document.]
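Description:
pLKO.1-Teton-puro-shFAK #1 is a third-generation, self-inactivating HIV-1 lentiviral vector built on the pLKO.1-Teton-puromycin backbone for doxycycline-inducible knockdown of human FAK (PTK2). It is propagated in E. coli through a high-copy ColE1/pUC origin with ampicillin selection (AmpR), and also carries an f1 origin and an SV40 origin. The catalogue lists it simply as a mammalian expression vector, but the feature table shows the full set of lentiviral transfer elements. These are an RSV promoter fused to a truncated 5' LTR, which makes genomic RNA production Tat-independent, followed by the Ψ packaging signal with a gag fragment, the RRE for Rev-dependent export, a cPPT/CTS, and a ΔU3 3' LTR followed by an SV40 polyadenylation signal.

The payload has two parts. An H1-2O2 promoter, a variant of the human H1 Pol III promoter carrying tet operator sites, is annotated between the Rev fragment and the cPPT/CTS. The shRNA hairpin against FAK is not itself annotated, but presumably lies in the unannotated gap just downstream of this promoter. Further downstream, the human PGK promoter, with a rabbit β-globin intron, drives a bicistronic transcript encoding the Tet repressor (tetR) and, through an EMCV IRES, puromycin N-acetyltransferase. Transduced cells can therefore be selected with puromycin and constitutively produce TetR. TetR binds the operators and silences the hairpin until tetracycline or doxycycline releases it. This all-in-one design allows stable cell lines in which FAK depletion is switched on conditionally. The associated publication concerns FAK copy gain and sensitivity to FAK inhibition in breast cancer. The "#1" in the name suggests it is one of several hairpins against this target.
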