Addgene plasmid #198757: pLKO.1-Teton-puro-shFAK #1
Purpose: conditional knockdown of FAK
Depositing lab: Hyonchol Jang. Depositing organization: National Cancer Center (KR). Publication: FAK-Copy-Gain Is a Predictive Marker for Sensitivity to FAK Inhibition in Breast Cancer. Kim YH, Kim HK, Kim HY, Gawk H, Bae SH, Sim HW, Kang EK, Seoh JY, Jang H, Hong KM. Cancers (Basel). 2019 Sep 2;11(9). pii: cancers11091288. doi: 10.3390/cancers11091288. PubMed 31480645.
Backbone
  Vector backbone: pLKO.1-Teton-puromycin
  Vector type: Mammalian Expression
Growth in bacteria
  Bacterial resistance: Ampicillin, 100 μg/mL
  Growth temperature: 37°C
  Growth strain: NEB Stable
  Copy number: High Copy
Gene/Insert
  Gene/Insert name: shFAK #1
  gRNA/shRNA sequence: CCGGGATGTTGGTTTAAAGCGATTTCTCGAGAAATCGCTTTAAACCAACATCTTTTTG
  Species: H. sapiens (human)
  Entrez Gene: PTK2 (a.k.a. FADK, FADK 1, FAK, FAK1, FRNK, PPP1R71, p125FAK, pp125FAK)
  Cloning method: Restriction Enzyme; 5′ cloning site unknown (unknown if destroyed)
Terms and licenses: Academic/Nonprofit Terms; Industry Terms: Not Available to Industry
How to cite: pLKO.1-Teton-puro-shFAK #1 was a gift from Hyonchol Jang (Addgene plasmid # 198757 ; http://n2t.net/addgene:198757 ; RRID:Addgene_198757)
